>Addgene plasmid #68430 | pU6_(GLuc)_INT[Spinach2] | depositor full sequence | sequence record 120208 | Full Sequence
TTACCAATGCTTAATCAGTGAGGCACCTATCTCAGCGATCTGTCTATTTCGTTCATCCATAGTTGCCTGA
CTCCCCGTCGTGTAGATAACTACGATACGGGAGGGCTTACCATCTGGCCCCAGTGCTGCAATGATACCGC
GAGACCCACGCTCACCGGCTCCAGATTTATCAGCAATAAACCAGCCAGCCGGAAGGGCCGAGCGCAGAAG
TGGTCCTGCAACTTTATCCGCCTCCATCCAGTCTATTAATTGTTGCCGGGAAGCTAGAGTAAGTAGTTCG
CCAGTTAATAGTTTGCGCAACGTTGTTGCCATTGCTACAGGCATCGTGGTGTCACGCTCGTCGTTTGGTA
TGGCTTCATTCAGCTCCGGTTCCCAACGATCAAGGCGAGTTACATGATCCCCCATGTTGTGCAAAAAAGC
GGTTAGCTCCTTCGGTCCTCCGATCGTTGTCAGAAGTAAGTTGGCCGCAGTGTTATCACTCATGGTTATG
GCAGCACTGCATAATTCTCTTACTGTCATGCCATCCGTAAGATGCTTTTCTGTGACTGGTGAGTACTCAA
CCAAGTCATTCTGAGAATAGTGTATGCGGCGACCGAGTTGCTCTTGCCCGGCGTCAATACGGGATAATAC
CGCGCCACATAGCAGAACTTTAAAAGTGCTCATCATTGGAAAACGTTCTTCGGGGCGAAAACTCTCAAGG
ATCTTACCGCTGTTGAGATCCAGTTCGATGTAACCCACTCGTGCACCCAACTGATCTTCAGCATCTTTTA
CTTTCACCAGCGTTTCTGGGTGAGCAAAAACAGGAAGGCAAAATGCCGCAAAAAAGGGAATAAGGGCGAC
ACGGAAATGTTGAATACTCATACTCTTCCTTTTTCAATATTATTGAAGCATTTATCAGGGTTATTGTCTC
ATGAGCGGATACATATTTGAATGTATTTAGAAAAATAAACAAATAGGGGTTCCGCGCACATTTCCCCGAA
AAGTGCCACCTGACGTCTAAGAAACCATTATTATCATGACATTAACCTATAAAAATAGGCGTATCACGAG
GCCCTTTCGTCTCGCGCGTTTCGGTGATGACGGTGAAAACCTCTGACACATGCAGCTCCCGGAGACGGTC
ACAGCTTGTCTGTAAGCGGATGCCGGGAGCAGACAAGCCCGTCAGGGCGCGTCAGCGGGTGTTGGCGGGT
GTCGGGGCTGGCTTAACTATGCGGCATCAGAGCAGATTGTACTGAGAGTGCACCATATGCGGTGTGAAAT
ACCGCACAGATGCGTAAGGAGAAAATACCGCATCAGGCGCCATTCGCCATTCAGGCTGCGCAACTGTTGG
GAAGGGCGATCGGTGCGGGCCTCTTCGCTATTACGCCAGCTGGCGAAAGGGGGATGTGCTGCAAGGCGAT
TAAGTTGGGTAACGCCAGGGTTTTCCCAGTCACGACGTTGTAAAACGACGGCCAGTGAATTCGAGCTCGG
TACCCGGGGGCGCGCCGTTTCCCATGATTCCTTCATATTTGCATATACGATACAAGGCTGTTAGAGAGAT
AATTGGAATTAATTTGACTGTAAACACAAAGATATTAGTACAAAATACGTGACGTAGAAAGTAATAATTT
CTTGGGTAGTTTGCAGTTTTAAAATTATGTTTTAAAATGGACTATCATATGCTTACCGTAACTTGAAAGT
ATTTCGATTTCTTGGCTTTATATATCTTGTGGAAAGGACGAAACACCGATCTAGATACGACTCACTATGT
TTAAGAGCTATGCTGCGAATACGAGGATGTAACTGAATGAAATGGTGAAGGACGGGTCCAGTAGGCTGCT
TCGGCAGCCTACTTGTTGAGTAGAGTGTGAGCTCCGTAACTAGTTACATCCTCGTATTCGCAGCATAGCA
AGTTTAAATAAGGCTAGTCCGTTATCAACTTGAAAAAGTGGCACCGAGTCGGTGCTTTTTTTCTTAATTA
AGTCTAGAGTCGACTGTTTAAACCTGCAGGCATGCAAGCTTGGCGTAATCATGGTCATAGCTGTTTCCTG
TGTGAAATTGTTATCCGCTCACAATTCCACACAACATACGAGCCGGAAGCATAAAGTGTAAAGCCTGGGG
TGCCTAATGAGTGAGCTAACTCACATTAATTGCGTTGCGCTCACTGCCCGCTTTCCAGTCGGGAAACCTG
TCGTGCCAGCTGCATTAATGAATCGGCCAACGCGCGGGGAGAGGCGGTTTGCGTATTGGGCCGCTTCCTC
GCTCACTGACTCGCTGCGCTCGGTCGTTCGGCTGCGGCGAGCGGTATCAGCTCACTCAAAGGCGGTAATA
CGGTTATCCACAGAATCAGGGGATAACGCAGGAAAGAACATGTGAGCAAAAGGCCAGCAAAAGGCCAGGA
ACCGTAAAAAGGCCGCGTTGCTGGCGTTTTTCCATAGGCTCCGCCCCCCTGACGAGCATCACAAAAATCG
ACGCTCAAGTCAGAGGTGGCGAAACCCGACAGGACTATAAAGATACCAGGCGTTTCCCCCTGGAAGCTCC
CTCGTGCGCTCTCCTGTTCCGACCCTGCCGCTTACCGGATACCTGTCCGCCTTTCTCCCTTCGGGAAGCG
TGGCGCTTTCTCATAGCTCACGCTGTAGGTATCTCAGTTCGGTGTAGGTCGTTCGCTCCAAGCTGGGCTG
TGTGCACGAACCCCCCGTTCAGCCCGACCGCTGCGCCTTATCCGGTAACTATCGTCTTGAGTCCAACCCG
GTAAGACACGACTTATCGCCACTGGCAGCAGCCACTGGTAACAGGATTAGCAGAGCGAGGTATGTAGGCG
GTGCTACAGAGTTCTTGAAGTGGTGGCCTAACTACGGCTACACTAGAAGAACAGTATTTGGTATCTGCGC
TCTGCTGAAGCCAGTTACCTTCGGAAAAAGAGTTGGTAGCTCTTGATCCGGCAAACAAACCACCGCTGGT
AGCGGTGGTTTTTTTGTTTGCAAGCAGCAGATTACGCGCAGAAAAAAAGGATCTCAAGAAGATCCTTTGA
TCTTTTCTACGGGGTCTGACGCTCAGTGGAACGAAAACTCACGTTAAGGGATTTTGGTCATGAGATTATC
AAAAAGGATCTTCACCTAGATCCTTTTAAATTAAAAATGAAGTTTTAAATCAATCTAAAGTATATATGAG
TAAACTTGGTCTGACAG
Features (pLannotate 1.2.2; 13 found; start..end, strand, type, name):
      1..861     -  CDS            AmpR: β-lactamase; bla; confers resistance to ampicillin, carbenicillin, and related antibiotics
    862..966     -  promoter       AmpR promoter: bla
   1061..1096    +  CDS            rop (fragment): Rop protein, which maintains plasmids at low copy number; rop
   1198..1297    +  misc_feature   bom (fragment): basis of mobility region from pBR322
   1303..1460    -  CDS            lacZα (fragment): LacZα fragment of β-galactosidase; lacZ fragment
   1488..1719    +  promoter       U6 promoter: RNA polymerase III promoter for human U6 snRNA
   1881..1945    +  misc_RNA       tracrRNA (fragment): trans-activating CRISPR RNA for the Streptococcus pyogenes CRISPR/Cas9 system
   1982..2001    +  misc_feature   MCS (fragment): pUC18/19 multiple cloning site
   2038..2054    -  protein_bind   lac operator: The lac repressor binds to the lac operator to inhibit transcription in E. coli. This inhibition can be relieved by adding lactose or isopropyl-β-D-thiogalactopyranoside (IPTG). lac repressor encoded by lacI
   2062..2092    -  promoter       lac promoter: promoter for the E. coli lac operon
   2107..2128    -  protein_bind   CAP binding site: CAP binding activates transcription in the presence of cAMP. E. coli catabolite activator protein
   2141..2231    -  CDS            lacI (fragment): lac repressor; lacI; The lac repressor binds to the lac operator to inhibit transcription in E. coli. This inhibition can be relieved by adding lactose or isopropyl-β-D-thiogalactopyranoside (IPTG).
   2409..2997    -  rep_origin     ori: high-copy-number ColE1/pMB1/pBR322/pUC origin of replication
