[The description below was written by a language model from this plasmid's Addgene catalogue record and pLannotate feature annotations shown in this document.]
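Description:
pU6_(GLuc)_INT[Spinach2] is a small (about 3.2 kb) mammalian transient-expression plasmid from the CRISPR-Display system, built on the pUC-type cloning vector pNEB193. In bacteria it replicates from a high-copy ColE1/pUC origin and is selected with ampicillin through the β-lactamase gene and its native promoter. The feature table also picks up leftovers of the cloning backbone: lacZα, the lac promoter, operator and CAP site, part of the multiple cloning site, and short lacI, rop and bom fragments. These play no role in the payload. There is no mammalian selection marker or Cas9 gene, so a Cas9 protein must be supplied from a separate construct.

The payload is a single RNA polymerase III transcription unit. A human U6 promoter drives a synthetic single guide RNA whose spacer targets a sequence in a Gaussia luciferase (GLuc) reporter. In the "INT" topology, an accessory RNA domain is placed inside the sgRNA scaffold rather than at either end. Here that domain is Spinach2, an RNA aptamer that fluoresces when it binds its small-molecule fluorophore. This fits the annotation, which recognises only a partial S. pyogenes tracrRNA segment well downstream of the promoter. The gap between them is unannotated and presumably holds the spacer, the start of the scaffold and the aptamer, although the table does not mark these directly.

The construct is intended for co-transfection with the GLuc reporter and a Cas9 component. It is used to test whether a structured RNA cargo carried within the guide is tolerated by the Cas9 complex and delivered to a defined DNA locus. The record does not state the cloning sites used to assemble the insert.
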