Addgene plasmid #68430: pU6_(GLuc)_INT[Spinach2]
Purpose: Transient expression in mammalian cells of an "INT" construct_bearing the "Spinach2" aptamer, targeting the GLuc reporter. U6 promoter
Depositing lab: John Rinn. Depositing organization: Harvard University. Publication: Multiplexable, locus-specific targeting of long RNAs with CRISPR-Display. Shechner DM, Hacisuleyman E, Younger ST, Rinn JL. Nat Methods. 2015 Jul;12(7):664-70. doi: 10.1038/nmeth.3433. Epub 2015 Jun 1. PubMed 26030444.
Backbone
  Vector backbone: pNEB193
  Backbone manufacturer: NEB
  Vector type: Mammalian Expression, CRISPR, Synthetic Biology
Growth in bacteria
  Bacterial resistance: Ampicillin, 100 μg/mL
  Growth temperature: 37°C
  Growth strain: DH5alpha
  Copy number: High Copy
Gene/Insert
  Gene/Insert name: INT construct_bearing the "Spinach2" aptamer
  gRNA/shRNA sequence: gRNA: GATCTAGATACGACTCACTAT
  Species: Synthetic
  Promoter: human U6
  Cloning method: Restriction Enzyme; 5′ cloning site Unknown (unknown if destroyed); 3′ cloning site Unknown (unknown if destroyed)
  Sequencing primers: 5′ LKO.1 5; 3′ M13R
Terms and licenses: Academic/Nonprofit Terms; Industry Terms: Not Available to Industry
Depositor comments: sgRNA targets the (ATCTAGATACGACTCACTAT) sequence in the Gluc reporter. Contains an internal "accessory domain," comprising the "Spinach2" aptamer
How to cite: pU6_(GLuc)_INT[Spinach2] was a gift from John Rinn (Addgene plasmid # 68430 ; http://n2t.net/addgene:68430 ; RRID:Addgene_68430)
