>Addgene plasmid #68430 | pU6_(GLuc)_INT[Spinach2] | addgene partial sequence | sequence record 124675 | M13-Rev 5'-CAGGAAACAGCTATGACC-3'
CAGGTTTAAACAGTCGACTCTAGACTTAATTAAGAAAAAAAGCACCGACTCGGTGCCACTTTTTCAAGTT
GATAACGGACTAGCCTTATTTAAACTTGCTATGCTGCGAATACGAGGATGTAACTAGTTACGGAGCTCAC
ACTCTACTCAACAAGTAGGCTGCCGAAGCAGCCTACTGGACCCGTCCTTCACCATTTCATTCAGTTACAT
CCTCGTATTCGCAGCATAGCTC
