>Addgene plasmid #68430 | pU6_(GLuc)_INT[Spinach2] | addgene partial sequence | sequence record 125583 | M13-F20 5'-TGTAAAACGACGGCCAGT-3'
GCATATACGATACAAGGCTGTTAGAGAGATAATTGGAATTAATTTGACTGTAAACACAAAGATATTAGTA
CAAAATACGTGACGTAGAAAGTAATAATTTCTTGGGTAGTTTGCAGTTTTAAAATTATGTTTTAAAATGG
ACTATCATATGCTTACCGTAACTTGAAAGTATTTCGATTTCTTGGCTTTATATATCTTGTGGAAAGGACG
AAACACCGATCTAGATACGACTCACTATGTTTAAGAGCTATGCTGCGAATACGAGGATGTAACTGAATGA
AATGGTGAAGGACGGGTCCAGTAGGCTGCTTCGGCAGCCTACTTGTTGAGTAGAGTGTGAGCTCCGTA
